Addgene plasmid #208172: SSH-pcDNA3.1-α-COPI-WD40-Arg13Ala
Purpose: Mammalian expression plasmid for Schizosaccharomyces pombe α-COPI-WD40 Arg13Ala mutant (residues 1-327)
Depositing lab: Syed Saif Hasan. Depositing organization: University of Maryland, Baltimore. Publication: A single C-terminal residue controls SARS-CoV-2 spike trafficking and incorporation into VLPs. Dey D, Qing E, He Y, Chen Y, Jennings B, Cohn W, Singh S, Gakhar L, Schnicker NJ, Pierce BG, Whitelegge JP, Doray B, Orban J, Gallagher T, Hasan SS. Nat Commun. 2023 Dec 15;14(1):8358. doi: 10.1038/s41467-023-44076-3. PubMed 38102143.
Backbone
  Vector backbone: pcDNA3.1
  Vector type: Mammalian Expression
Growth in bacteria
  Bacterial resistance: Ampicillin, 100 μg/mL
  Growth temperature: 37°C
  Growth strain: DH5alpha
  Copy number: Unknown
Gene/Insert
  Gene/Insert name: N-terminal WD40 domain of yeast α-COPI(1-327);six substitutions(Arg13Ala, Leu181Lys, Leu185Lys, Ile192Lys, Leu196Lys, Phe197Lys) (alt name: Yeast αWD40 Arg13Ala)
  Species: S. pombe (fission yeast)
  Mutation: Arg13Ala, Leu181Lys, Leu185Lys, Ile192Lys, Leu196Lys, Phe197Lys
  GenBank ID: 2541412
  Tag / fusion protein: Strep-tag (C terminal on insert)
  Cloning method: Ligation Independent Cloning
  Sequencing primers: 5′ CMV-F
Terms and licenses: Academic/Nonprofit Terms; Industry Terms: Not Available to Industry
How to cite: SSH-pcDNA3.1-α-COPI-WD40-Arg13Ala was a gift from Syed Saif Hasan (Addgene plasmid # 208172 ; http://n2t.net/addgene:208172 ; RRID:Addgene_208172)
