[The description below was written by a language model from this plasmid's Addgene catalogue record and pLannotate feature annotations shown in this document.]
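Description:
SSH-pcDNA3.1-α-COPI-WD40-Arg13Ala is a 6.4 kb mammalian expression plasmid built on the pcDNA3.1 backbone. It is propagated in E. coli through a high-copy ColE1/pUC-type origin and selected with ampicillin via the β-lactamase gene. An f1 origin is also present. For selection in mammalian cells, the backbone carries a neomycin/kanamycin phosphotransferase gene driven by the SV40 enhancer/early promoter and terminated by an SV40 polyadenylation signal. Several short annotated fragments (lacI, lac promoter/operator, ble, bom, and a truncated HIV-1 LTR match next to the CMV promoter) look like backbone remnants or incidental similarity hits rather than functional parts of the design.

The payload is the N-terminal WD40 domain (residues 1-327) of the Schizosaccharomyces pombe α subunit of the COPI coatomer, matching the roughly 980 bp COPA_SCHPO coding fragment in the feature table. It is transcribed from the CMV immediate early enhancer and promoter and terminated by the bovine growth hormone poly(A) signal. A T7 promoter lies between the CMV promoter and the insert. The catalogue lists a C-terminal Strep-tag, useful for affinity purification or detection, although the annotation does not pick it up as a separate feature. The insert carries six substitutions: Arg13Ala, which gives the construct its name, plus five hydrophobic-to-lysine changes (Leu181Lys, Leu185Lys, Ile192Lys, Leu196Lys, Phe197Lys) whose rationale the record does not state. Coatomer recognises dilysine-type sorting motifs for retrograde Golgi-to-ER transport. The associated study concerns how the C-terminal tail of the SARS-CoV-2 spike controls its trafficking and incorporation into virus-like particles, so this construct most likely serves to produce the Arg13Ala mutant domain in mammalian cells for comparison with other forms of the domain.
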