Features (pLannotate 1.2.2; 20 found; start..end, strand, type, name):
    545..1133    +  rep_origin     ori: high-copy-number ColE1/pMB1/pBR322/pUC origin of replication
   1316..1408    +  CDS            lacI (fragment): lac repressor; lacI; The lac repressor binds to the lac operator to inhibit transcription in E. coli. This inhibition can be relieved by adding lactose or isopropyl-β-D-thiogalactopyranoside (IPTG).
   1421..1442    +  protein_bind   CAP binding site: CAP binding activates transcription in the presence of cAMP. E. coli catabolite activator protein
   1457..1487    +  promoter       lac promoter: promoter for the E. coli lac operon
   1495..1511    +  protein_bind   lac operator: The lac repressor binds to the lac operator to inhibit transcription in E. coli. This inhibition can be relieved by adding lactose or isopropyl-β-D-thiogalactopyranoside (IPTG). lac repressor encoded by lacI
   1584..1705    -  polyA_signal   SV40 poly(A) signal: SV40 polyadenylation signal
   1700..1858    -  CDS            ble (fragment): BLE_KLEPN - Experimental evidence at protein level: Swiss-Prot protein existence level 1. Binding protein with a strong affinity to the bleomycin family of antibiotics. Binds to CL990; an antimitotic-antibiotic compound. From Klebsiella pneumoniae.
   1882..2673    -  CDS            neo: KKA2_KLEPN - Also known as kan, nptII. Experimental evidence at protein level: Swiss-Prot protein existence level 1. Resistance to kanamycin, neomycin, paromomycin, ribostamycin, butirosin and gentamicin B. From Klebsiella pneumoniae.
   2740..3069    -  promoter       SV40 promoter: SV40 enhancer and early promoter
   3083..3511    -  rep_origin     f1 ori (sequence partly withheld): f1 bacteriophage origin of replication; arrow indicates direction of (+) strand synthesis
   3532..3553    -  promoter       SV40 promoter (fragment): SV40 enhancer and early promoter
   3557..3781    -  polyA_signal   bGH poly(A) signal: bovine growth hormone polyadenylation signal
   3852..4832    -  CDS            COPA_SCHPO (fragment): Experimental evidence at protein level: Swiss-Prot protein existence level 1. The coatomer is a cytosolic protein complex that binds to dilysine motifs and reversibly associates with Golgi non-clathrin- coated vesicles, which further mediate biosynthetic protein transport from the ER, via the Golgi up to the trans Golgi network. Coatomer complex is required for budding from Golgi membranes, and is essential for the retrograde Golgi-to-ER transport of dilysine-tagged proteins (By similarity). From Schizosaccharomyces pombe (strain 972 / ATCC 24843) (Fission yeast).
   4915..4933    -  promoter       T7 promoter: promoter for bacteriophage T7 RNA polymerase
   4949..4982    -  LTR            5' LTR (truncated) (fragment): truncated 5' long terminal repeat (LTR) from HIV-1
   4978..5181    -  promoter       CMV promoter: human cytomegalovirus (CMV) immediate early promoter
   5182..5561    -  enhancer       CMV enhancer: human cytomegalovirus immediate early enhancer
   5716..5768    +  misc_feature   bom (fragment): basis of mobility region from pBR322
   5827..5931    +  promoter       AmpR promoter: bla
   5932..374     +  CDS            AmpR (across the origin): β-lactamase; bla; confers resistance to ampicillin, carbenicillin, and related antibiotics
>Addgene plasmid #208172 | SSH-pcDNA3.1-α-COPI-WD40-Arg13Ala | addgene full sequence | sequence record 432648 | Addgene NGS Result
GGGAACCGGAGCTGAATGAAGCCATACCAAACGACGAGCGTGACACCACGATGCCTGTAGCAATGGCAAC
AACGTTGCGCAAACTATTAACTGGCGAACTACTTACTCTAGCTTCCCGGCAACAATTAATAGACTGGATG
GAGGCGGATAAAGTTGCAGGACCACTTCTGCGCTCGGCCCTTCCGGCTGGCTGGTTTATTGCTGATAAAT
CTGGAGCCGGTGAGCGTGGGTCTCGCGGTATCATTGCAGCACTGGGGCCAGATGGTAAGCCCTCCCGTAT
CGTAGTTATCTACACGACGGGGAGTCAGGCAACTATGGATGAACGAAATAGACAGATCGCTGAGATAGGT
GCCTCACTGATTAAGCATTGGTAACTGTCAGACCAAGTTTACTCATATATACTTTAGATTGATTTAAAAC
TTCATTTTTAATTTAAAAGGATCTAGGTGAAGATCCTTTTTGATAATCTCATGACCAAAATCCCTTAACG
TGAGTTTTCGTTCCACTGAGCGTCAGACCCCGTAGAAAAGATCAAAGGATCTTCTTGAGATCCTTTTTTT
CTGCGCGTAATCTGCTGCTTGCAAACAAAAAAACCACCGCTACCAGCGGTGGTTTGTTTGCCGGATCAAG
AGCTACCAACTCTTTTTCCGAAGGTAACTGGCTTCAGCAGAGCGCAGATACCAAATACTGTTCTTCTAGT
GTAGCCGTAGTTAGGCCACCACTTCAAGAACTCTGTAGCACCGCCTACATACCTCGCTCTGCTAATCCTG
TTACCAGTGGCTGCTGCCAGTGGCGATAAGTCGTGTCTTACCGGGTTGGACTCAAGACGATAGTTACCGG
ATAAGGCGCAGCGGTCGGGCTGAACGGGGGGTTCGTGCACACAGCCCAGCTTGGAGCGAACGACCTACAC
CGAACTGAGATACCTACAGCGTGAGCTATGAGAAAGCGCCACGCTTCCCGAAGGGAGAAAGGCGGACAGG
TATCCGGTAAGCGGCAGGGTCGGAACAGGAGAGCGCACGAGGGAGCTTCCAGGGGGAAACGCCTGGTATC
TTTATAGTCCTGTCGGGTTTCGCCACCTCTGACTTGAGCGTCGATTTTTGTGATGCTCGTCAGGGGGGCG
GAGCCTATGGAAAAACGCCAGCAACGCGGCCTTTTTACGGTTCCTGGCCTTTTGCTGGCCTTTTGCTCAC
ATGTTCTTTCCTGCGTTATCCCCTGATTCTGTGGATAACCGTATTACCGCCTTTGAGTGAGCTGATACCG
CTCGCCGCAGCCGAACGACCGAGCGCAGCGAGTCAGTGAGCGAGGAAGCGGAAGAGCGCCCAATACGCAA
ACCGCCTCTCCCCGCGCGTTGGCCGATTCATTAATGCAGCTGGCACGACAGGTTTCCCGACTGGAAAGCG
GGCAGTGAGCGCAACGCAATTAATGTGAGTTAGCTCACTCATTAGGCACCCCAGGCTTTACACTTTATGC
TTCCGGCTCGTATGTTGTGTGGAATTGTGAGCGGATAACAATTTCACACAGGAAACAGCTATGACCATGA
TTACGCCAAGCTCTAGCTAGAGGTCGACGGTATACAGACATGATAAGATACATTGATGAGTTTGGACAAA
CCACAACTAGAATGCAGTGAAAAAAATGCTTTATTTGTGAAATTTGTGATGCTATTGCTTTATTTGTAAC
CATTATAAGCTGCAATAAACAAGTTGGGGTGGGCGAAGAACTCCAGCATGAGATCCCCGCGCTGGAGGAT
CATCCAGCCGGCGTCCCGGAAAACGATTCCGAAGCCCAACCTTTCATAGAAGGCGGCGGTGGAATCGAAA
TCTCGTGATGGCAGGTTGGGCGTCGCTTGGTCGGTCATTTCGAACCCCAGAGTCCCGCTCAGAAGAACTC
GTCAAGAAGGCGATAGAAGGCGATGCGCTGCGAATCGGGAGCGGCGATACCGTAAAGCACGAGGAAGCGG
TCAGCCCATTCGCCGCCAAGCTCTTCAGCAATATCACGGGTAGCCAACGCTATGTCCTGATAGCGGTCCG
CCACACCCAGCCGGCCACAGTCGATGAATCCAGAAAAGCGGCCATTTTCCACCATGATATTCGGCAAGCA
GGCATCGCCATGGGTCACGACGAGATCCTCGCCGTCGGGCATGCGCGCCTTGAGCCTGGCGAACAGTTCG
GCTGGCGCGAGCCCCTGATGCTCTTCGTCCAGATCATCCTGATCGACAAGACCGGCTTCCATCCGAGTAC
GTGCTCGCTCGATGCGATGTTTCGCTTGGTGGTCGAATGGGCAGGTAGCCGGATCAAGCGTATGCAGCCG
CCGCATTGCATCAGCCATGATGGATACTTTCTCGGCAGGAGCAAGGTGAGATGACAGGAGATCCTGCCCC
GGCACTTCGCCCAATAGCAGCCAGTCCCTTCCCGCTTCAGTGACAACGTCGAGCACAGCTGCGCAAGGAA
CGCCCGTCGTGGCCAGCCACGATAGCCGCGCTGCCTCGTCCTGCAGTTCATTCAGGGCACCGGACAGGTC
GGTCTTGACAAAAAGAACCGGGCGCCCCTGCGCTGACAGCCGGAACACGGCGGCATCAGAGCAGCCGATT
GTCTGTTGTGCCCAGTCATAGCCGAATAGCCTCTCCACCCAAGCGGCCGGAGAACCTGCGTGCAATCCAT
CTTGTTCAATCATGCGAAACGATCCTCATCCTGTCTCTTGATCAGATCCGAAAATGGATATACAAGCTCC
CGGGAGCTTTTTGCAAAAGCCTAGGCCTCCAAAAAAGCCTCCTCACTACTTCTGGAATAGCTCAGAGGCA
GAGGCGGCCTCGGCCTCTGCATAAATAAAAAAAATTAGTCAGCCATGGGGCGGAGAATGGGCGGAACTGG
GCGGAGTTAGGGGCGGGATGGGCGGAGTTAGGGGCGGGACTATGGTTGCTGACTAATTGAGATGCATGCT
TTGCATACTTCTGCCTGCTGGGGAGCCTGGGGACTTTCCACACCTGGTTGCTGACTAATTGAGATGCATG
CTTTGCATACTTCTGCCTGCTGGGGAGCCTGGGGACTTTCCACACCCTAACTGACACACATTCCACAGAA
TTAATTCGCGTTAAATTTTTGTTAAATCAGCTCATTTTTTAACCAATAGGCCGAAATCGGCAAAATCCCT
TATAAATCAAAAGAATAGACCGAGATAGGGT
[37 nt withheld, positions 3182-3218]
AAAGAACGTGGACTCCAACGTCAAAGG
[49 nt withheld, positions 3246-3294]
T
[91 nt withheld, positions 3296-3386]
G
[124 nt withheld, positions 3388-3511]
GGGGATACCCCCTAGAGCCCCAGCTGGTTCTTTCCGCCTCAGAAGCCATAGAGCCCACCGCATCCCCAGC
ATGCCTGCTATTGTCTTCCCAATCCTCCCCCTTGCTGTCCTGCCCCACCCCACCCCCCAGAATAGAATGA
CACCTACTCAGACAATGCGATGCAATTTCCTCATTTTATTAGGAAAGGACAGTGGGAGTGGCACCTTCCA
GGGTCAAGGAAGGCACGGGGGAGGGGCAAACAACAGATGGCTGGCAACTAGAAGGCACAGTCGAGGCTGA
TCAGCGGGTTTAAACGGGCCCTCTAGATTACTTCTCGAACTGGGGGTGGCTCCAGGCGCTCTCCAGCTTG
AACACCATCACGCCGCTGTCGTGGGCAGCGGCGAACAGGTTCAGCTTGGGGTGCACGGTGATGAACCAGA
ACCTGTCGTTGTCCCTCCTGAAGGTCTGCACGGCGGTCCTCCTGTTCAGGTCCCACACTCTGATGGTCTT
GTCCTCGCTGGCGGACAGAATCAGCTCCTGGTGGGGGTGGAACAGGCAGCAGCTCACGTTGTTGAAGTGG
CCCCTGCAGGTGTCCACCTCCCAGGCCTTGCTGGCGGTCATCCTCCACAGCTTCACCAGCCTGTCGTCGC
CGGCGCTCAGGATCAGGGGCAGGGTGGGATGGAAGGCACACCAGTTCACGCCCCTGTCGTGGCCCTCCAG
CACGAACTTCACGATGGCGTCGGTGCTGCCCTTCTTGTCGTTGCTCTTGCTGTTGTGGGCCTGGGCCTTC
TGGTCCTCCTTGCTCATGCTCACAGGGGCGGCGTTCTTCATCCTCAGGCCGCTGATGTCCCACACCCTCA
CGGTCTGGTCCAGGCTGGCGCTCACGATCAGGTCCTCGCTGGGGTGAAAGGCAGCGCACATCACGTAGTG
GCTGTGGCCGGTCAGGATGGCGATGCAGTTCCTGCTCTGCCAGTTCCAGATCCTGATGGTCTGGTCGTCG
CTGCAGCTCAGGATCCAGGGGTACTCGTGGTGGAAGGTGCACACTCTCACATAGTCCATGTGGCCGCACA
GGCTGAACAGCAGCTTCCTGCTCTTGTAGTTCCACACGTTCACCTTGTAGTCGTCGCCGCCGCTCACGAA
CAGGGGCTGGGTGGGGTGGAAGGCGATGCCCCTCACGGGGCCGTCGTGGCCGTCGAACCTGTCCAGCAGG
GTGCCCATCCTGTAGTCCCACAGCTGGATCCTGCCGTTGTGCAGGCTGGTCAGAATCCAAGGCTGGGTAG
GGTGGAAAGCCACGCCCTTGGCAGCGCTGCTCCTGCTCTCGAACTTGGTCAGCATCTCCATGGTGGCGAA
TTCCACCACACTGGACTAGTGGATCCGAGCTCGGTACCAAGCTTAAGTTTAAACGCTAGCCAGCTTGGGT
CTCCCTATAGTGAGTCGTATTAATTTCGATAAGCCAGTAAGCAGTGGGTTCTCTAGTTAGCCAGAGAGCT
CTGCTTATATAGACCTCCCACCGTACACGCCTACCGCCCATTTGCGTCAATGGGGCGGAGTTGTTACGAC
ATTTTGGAAAGTCCCGTTGATTTTGGTGCCAAAACAAACTCCCATTGACGTCAATGGGGTGGAGACTTGG
AAATCCCCGTGAGTCAAACCGCTATCCACGCCCATTGATGTACTGCCAAAACCGCATCACCATGGTAATA
GCGATGACTAATACGTAGATGTACTGCCAAGTAGGAAAGTCCCATAAGGTCATGTACTGGGCATAATGCC
AGGCGGGCCATTTACCGTCATTGACGTCAATAGGGGGCGTACTTGGCATATGATACACTTGATGTACTGC
CAAGTGGGCAGTTTACCGTAAATACTCCACCCATTGACGTCAATGGAAAGTCCCTATTGGCGTTACTATG
GGAACATACGTCATTATTGACGTCAATGGGCGGGGGTCGTTGGGCGGTCAGCCAGGCGGGCCATTTACCG
TAAGTTATGTAACGCGGAACTCCATATATGGGCTATGAACTAATGACCCCGTAATTGATTACTATTAATA
ACTAGTCAATAATCAATGTCAACGCGTATATCTGGCCCGTACATCGCGAAGCAGCGCAAAACGCCTAACC
CTAAGCAGATTCTTCATGCAATTGTCGGTCAAGCCTTGCCTTGTTGTAGCTTAAATTTTGCTCGCGCACT
ACTCAGCGACCTCCAACACACAAGCAGGGAGCAGATACTGGCTTAACTATGCGGCATCAGAGCAGATTGT
ACTGAGAGTGCACCATAGGGGATCGGGAGATCTCCCGATCCGTCGACGTCAGGTGGCACTTTTCGGGGAA
ATGTGCGCGGAACCCCTATTTGTTTATTTTTCTAAATACATTCAAATATGTATCCGCTCATGAGACAATA
ACCCTGATAAATGCTTCAATAATATTGAAAAAGGAAGAGTATGAGTATTCAACATTTCCGTGTCGCCCTT
ATTCCCTTTTTTGCGGCATTTTGCCTTCCTGTTTTTGCTCACCCAGAAACGCTGGTGAAAGTAAAAGATG
CTGAAGATCAGTTGGGTGCACGAGTGGGTTACATCGAACTGGATCTCAACAGCGGTAAGATCCTTGAGAG
TTTTCGCCCCGAAGAACGTTTTCCAATGATGAGCACTTTTAAAGTTCTGCTATGTGGCGCGGTATTATCC
CGTATTGACGCCGGGCAAGAGCAACTCGGTCGCCGCATACACTATTCTCAGAATGACTTGGTTGAGTACT
CACCAGTCACAGAAAAGCATCTTACGGATGGCATGACAGTAAGAGAATTATGCAGTGCTGCCATAACCAT
GAGTGATAACACTGCGGCCAACTTACTTCTGACAACGATCGGAGGACCGAAGGAGCTAACCGCTTTTTTG
CACAACATGGGGGATCATGTAACTCGCCTTGATCGTT
